Addgene plasmid #72538: pJK622
Purpose: Produces Acetobacter aceti 1023 formylglycinamidine ribonucleotide synthetase large subunit with N-terminal His6-tag (H6AaPurL)
Depositing lab: T. J. Kappock. Depositing organization: Purdue University.
Backbone
  Vector backbone: pET28a
  Backbone size w/o insert (bp): 5369
  Total vector size (bp): 7498
  Vector type: Bacterial Expression
Growth in bacteria
  Bacterial resistance: Kanamycin, 50 μg/mL
  Growth temperature: 37°C
  Growth strain: DH5alpha
  Copy number: High Copy
Gene/Insert
  Gene/Insert name: formylglycinamidine ribonucleotide synthetase, large subunit (alt names: purL; AZ09_06390)
  Species: Acetobacter aceti 1023
  GenBank ID: KDE20461
  Promoter: T7
  Tag / fusion protein: His6 (N terminal on backbone)
  Cloning method: Restriction Enzyme; 5′ cloning site NdeI (not destroyed); 3′ cloning site XhoI (not destroyed)
  Sequencing primers: 5′ T7 promoter; 3′ T7 terminator
Terms and licenses: Academic/Nonprofit Terms; Industry Terms: Not Available to Industry
How to cite: pJK622 was a gift from T. J. Kappock (Addgene plasmid # 72538 ; http://n2t.net/addgene:72538 ; RRID:Addgene_72538)
