[The description below was written by a language model from this plasmid's Addgene catalogue record and pLannotate feature annotations shown in this document.]
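Description:
pJK622 is a bacterial expression plasmid built on the pET28a backbone for producing the large subunit of formylglycinamidine ribonucleotide synthetase (PurL) from Acetobacter aceti 1023 in E. coli, as an N-terminally His6-tagged protein designated H6AaPurL. The 7,498 bp plasmid carries a kanamycin resistance gene (aminoglycoside phosphotransferase) for selection and replicates from a ColE1/pBR322-type origin. The annotation also shows the bom and rop regions characteristic of pBR322-derived pET vectors, although the catalogue lists the plasmid as high copy. An f1 phage origin is present as well. Short fragments annotated as tetracycline resistance sequence and an AmpR promoter fragment appear to be backbone remnants rather than functional markers.

The purL coding sequence was inserted between the NdeI and XhoI sites, both retained. This places it downstream of a T7 promoter, a lac operator and the T7 gene 10 ribosome binding site, and upstream of the T7 terminator. A plasmid-borne lacI gene supplies lac repressor, so transcription is held off until IPTG is added in a host that provides T7 RNA polymerase. The vector-encoded leader contributes the histidine tag (picked up by the annotation software as a fragment of a composite tag) followed by a thrombin cleavage site, which allows metal-affinity purification and optional tag removal. A further His-tag sequence annotated downstream of the insert corresponds to the vector's optional C-terminal tag. The record describes only an N-terminal tag, which suggests this downstream sequence is not translated.

PurL acts in purine biosynthesis as part of the multisubunit FGAM synthase complex with PurQ and PurS, using ATP and glutamine-derived ammonia to convert FGAR to FGAM. The construct is suited to producing recombinant protein for biochemical or structural study of this enzyme.
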