Features (pLannotate 1.2.2; 21 found; start..end, strand, type, name):
     12..467     +  rep_origin     f1 ori (sequence partly withheld): f1 bacteriophage origin of replication; arrow indicates direction of (+) strand synthesis
    494..551     +  promoter       AmpR promoter (fragment): bla
    560..1375    -  CDS            KanR: aminoglycoside phosphotransferase; aph(3')-Ia; confers resistance to kanamycin in bacteria or G418 (Geneticin®) in eukaryotes
   1497..2085    +  rep_origin     ori: high-copy-number ColE1/pMB1/pBR322/pUC origin of replication
   2271..2413    -  misc_feature   bom: basis of mobility region from pBR322
   2515..2706    -  CDS            rop: Rop protein, which maintains plasmids at low copy number; rop
   2723..3103    +  CDS            YPB1_ECOLX: Protein predicted: Swiss-Prot protein existence level 4. From Escherichia coli.
   3175..3466    -  CDS            TcR (fragment): tetracycline efflux protein; tet; confers resistance to tetracycline
   3481..3502    -  protein_bind   CAP binding site: CAP binding activates transcription in the presence of cAMP. E. coli catabolite activator protein
   3515..4597    -  CDS            lacI: lac repressor; lacI; The lac repressor binds to the lac operator to inhibit transcription in E. coli. This inhibition can be relieved by adding lactose or isopropyl-β-D-thiogalactopyranoside (IPTG).
   4598..4675    -  promoter       lacI promoter: lacI
   4683..4962    -  CDS            TcR (fragment): tetracycline efflux protein; tet; confers resistance to tetracycline
   4984..5002    +  promoter       T7 promoter: promoter for bacteriophage T7 RNA polymerase
   5003..5027    +  protein_bind   lac operator: The lac repressor binds to the lac operator to inhibit transcription in E. coli. This inhibition can be relieved by adding lactose or isopropyl-β-D-thiogalactopyranoside (IPTG). lac repressor encoded by lacI
   5042..5064    +  RBS            RBS: efficient ribosome binding site from bacteriophage T7 gene 10 (Olins and Rangwala, 1989)
   5083..5099    +  CDS            capTEV™ (fragment): composite tag for in vivo biotinylation, TEV protease cleavage, and 6xHis tagging
   5110..5127    +  CDS            thrombin site: thrombin recognition and cleavage site
   5152..7167    +  CDS            purL (fragment): PURL_BACSU - Experimental evidence at protein level: Swiss-Prot protein existence level 1. Part of the phosphoribosylformylglycinamidine synthase complex involved in the purines biosynthetic pathway. Catalyzes the ATP-dependent conversion of formylglycinamide ribonucleotide (FGAR) and glutamine to yield formylglycinamidine ribonucleotide (FGAM) and glutamate. The FGAM synthase complex is composed of three subunits. PurQ produces an ammonia molecule by converting glutamine to glutamate. PurL transfers the ammonia molecule to FGAR to form FGAM in an ATP- dependent manner. PurS interacts with Pur
   7342..7359    +  CDS            9xHis (fragment): 9xHis affinity tag
   7369..7418    +  CDS            SET1 (fragment): solubility-enhancement tag derived from T7 phage gene 10B
   7426..7473    +  terminator     T7 terminator: transcription terminator for bacteriophage T7 RNA polymerase
>Addgene plasmid #72538 | pJK622 | depositor full sequence | sequence record 132629 | pJK622 sequence 7498 bps
TGGCGAATGGG
[124 nt withheld, positions 12-135]
C
[91 nt withheld, positions 137-227]
A
[49 nt withheld, positions 229-277]
CCTTTGACGTTGGAGTCCACGTTCTTT
[37 nt withheld, positions 305-341]
ACCCTATCTCGGTCTATTCTTTTGATTTATAAGGGATTTTGCCGATTTCGGCCTATTGGTTAAAAAATGA
GCTGATTTAACAAAAATTTAACGCGAATTTTAACAAAATATTAACGTTTACAATTTCAGGTGGCACTTTT
CGGGGAAATGTGCGCGGAACCCCTATTTGTTTATTTTTCTAAATACATTCAAATATGTATCCGCTCATGA
ATTAATTCTTAGAAAAACTCATCGAGCATCAAATGAAACTGCAATTTATTCATATCAGGATTATCAATAC
CATATTTTTGAAAAAGCCGTTTCTGTAATGAAGGAGAAAACTCACCGAGGCAGTTCCATAGGATGGCAAG
ATCCTGGTATCGGTCTGCGATTCCGACTCGTCCAACATCAATACAACCTATTAATTTCCCCTCGTCAAAA
ATAAGGTTATCAAGTGAGAAATCACCATGAGTGACGACTGAATCCGGTGAGAATGGCAAAAGTTTATGCA
TTTCTTTCCAGACTTGTTCAACAGGCCAGCCATTACGCTCGTCATCAAAATCACTCGCATCAACCAAACC
GTTATTCATTCGTGATTGCGCCTGAGCGAGACGAAATACGCGATCGCTGTTAAAAGGACAATTACAAACA
GGAATCGAATGCAACCGGCGCAGGAACACTGCCAGCGCATCAACAATATTTTCACCTGAATCAGGATATT
CTTCTAATACCTGGAATGCTGTTTTCCCGGGGATCGCAGTGGTGAGTAACCATGCATCATCAGGAGTACG
GATAAAATGCTTGATGGTCGGAAGAGGCATAAATTCCGTCAGCCAGTTTAGTCTGACCATCTCATCTGTA
ACATCATTGGCAACGCTACCTTTGCCATGTTTCAGAAACAACTCTGGCGCATCGGGCTTCCCATACAATC
GATAGATTGTCGCACCTGATTGCCCGACATTATCGCGAGCCCATTTATACCCATATAAATCAGCATCCAT
GTTGGAATTTAATCGCGGCCTAGAGCAAGACGTTTCCCGTTGAATATGGCTCATAACACCCCTTGTATTA
CTGTTTATGTAAGCAGACAGTTTTATTGTTCATGACCAAAATCCCTTAACGTGAGTTTTCGTTCCACTGA
GCGTCAGACCCCGTAGAAAAGATCAAAGGATCTTCTTGAGATCCTTTTTTTCTGCGCGTAATCTGCTGCT
TGCAAACAAAAAAACCACCGCTACCAGCGGTGGTTTGTTTGCCGGATCAAGAGCTACCAACTCTTTTTCC
GAAGGTAACTGGCTTCAGCAGAGCGCAGATACCAAATACTGTCCTTCTAGTGTAGCCGTAGTTAGGCCAC
CACTTCAAGAACTCTGTAGCACCGCCTACATACCTCGCTCTGCTAATCCTGTTACCAGTGGCTGCTGCCA
GTGGCGATAAGTCGTGTCTTACCGGGTTGGACTCAAGACGATAGTTACCGGATAAGGCGCAGCGGTCGGG
CTGAACGGGGGGTTCGTGCACACAGCCCAGCTTGGAGCGAACGACCTACACCGAACTGAGATACCTACAG
CGTGAGCTATGAGAAAGCGCCACGCTTCCCGAAGGGAGAAAGGCGGACAGGTATCCGGTAAGCGGCAGGG
TCGGAACAGGAGAGCGCACGAGGGAGCTTCCAGGGGGAAACGCCTGGTATCTTTATAGTCCTGTCGGGTT
TCGCCACCTCTGACTTGAGCGTCGATTTTTGTGATGCTCGTCAGGGGGGCGGAGCCTATGGAAAAACGCC
AGCAACGCGGCCTTTTTACGGTTCCTGGCCTTTTGCTGGCCTTTTGCTCACATGTTCTTTCCTGCGTTAT
CCCCTGATTCTGTGGATAACCGTATTACCGCCTTTGAGTGAGCTGATACCGCTCGCCGCAGCCGAACGAC
CGAGCGCAGCGAGTCAGTGAGCGAGGAAGCGGAAGAGCGCCTGATGCGGTATTTTCTCCTTACGCATCTG
TGCGGTATTTCACACCGCATATATGGTGCACTCTCAGTACAATCTGCTCTGATGCCGCATAGTTAAGCCA
GTATACACTCCGCTATCGCTACGTGACTGGGTCATGGCTGCGCCCCGACACCCGCCAACACCCGCTGACG
CGCCCTGACGGGCTTGTCTGCTCCCGGCATCCGCTTACAGACAAGCTGTGACCGTCTCCGGGAGCTGCAT
GTGTCAGAGGTTTTCACCGTCATCACCGAAACGCGCGAGGCAGCTGCGGTAAAGCTCATCAGCGTGGTCG
TGAAGCGATTCACAGATGTCTGCCTGTTCATCCGCGTCCAGCTCGTTGAGTTTCTCCAGAAGCGTTAATG
TCTGGCTTCTGATAAAGCGGGCCATGTTAAGGGCGGTTTTTTCCTGTTTGGTCACTGATGCCTCCGTGTA
AGGGGGATTTCTGTTCATGGGGGTAATGATACCGATGAAACGAGAGAGGATGCTCACGATACGGGTTACT
GATGATGAACATGCCCGGTTACTGGAACGTTGTGAGGGTAAACAACTGGCGGTATGGATGCGGCGGGACC
AGAGAAAAATCACTCAGGGTCAATGCCAGCGCTTCGTTAATACAGATGTAGGTGTTCCACAGGGTAGCCA
GCAGCATCCTGCGATGCAGATCCGGAACATAATGGTGCAGGGCGCTGACTTCCGCGTTTCCAGACTTTAC
GAAACACGGAAACCGAAGACCATTCATGTTGTTGCTCAGGTCGCAGACGTTTTGCAGCAGCAGTCGCTTC
ACGTTCGCTCGCGTATCGGTGATTCATTCTGCTAACCAGTAAGGCAACCCCGCCAGCCTAGCCGGGTCCT
CAACGACAGGAGCACGATCATGCGCACCCGTGGGGCCGCCATGCCGGCGATAATGGCCTGCTTCTCGCCG
AAACGTTTGGTGGCGGGACCAGTGACGAAGGCTTGAGCGAGGGCGTGCAAGATTCCGAATACCGCAAGCG
ACAGGCCGATCATCGTCGCGCTCCAGCGAAAGCGGTCCTCGCCGAAAATGACCCAGAGCGCTGCCGGCAC
CTGTCCTACGAGTTGCATGATAAAGAAGACAGTCATAAGTGCGGCGACGATAGTCATGCCCCGCGCCCAC
CGGAAGGAGCTGACTGGGTTGAAGGCTCTCAAGGGCATCGGTCGAGATCCCGGTGCCTAATGAGTGAGCT
AACTTACATTAATTGCGTTGCGCTCACTGCCCGCTTTCCAGTCGGGAAACCTGTCGTGCCAGCTGCATTA
ATGAATCGGCCAACGCGCGGGGAGAGGCGGTTTGCGTATTGGGCGCCAGGGTGGTTTTTCTTTTCACCAG
TGAGACGGGCAACAGCTGATTGCCCTTCACCGCCTGGCCCTGAGAGAGTTGCAGCAAGCGGTCCACGCTG
GTTTGCCCCAGCAGGCGAAAATCCTGTTTGATGGTGGTTAACGGCGGGATATAACATGAGCTGTCTTCGG
TATCGTCGTATCCCACTACCGAGATATCCGCACCAACGCGCAGCCCGGACTCGGTAATGGCGCGCATTGC
GCCCAGCGCCATCTGATCGTTGGCAACCAGCATCGCAGTGGGAACGATGCCCTCATTCAGCATTTGCATG
GTTTGTTGAAAACCGGACATGGCACTCCAGTCGCCTTCCCGTTCCGCTATCGGCTGAATTTGATTGCGAG
TGAGATATTTATGCCAGCCAGCCAGACGCAGACGCGCCGAGACAGAACTTAATGGGCCCGCTAACAGCGC
GATTTGCTGGTGACCCAATGCGACCAGATGCTCCACGCCCAGTCGCGTACCGTCTTCATGGGAGAAAATA
ATACTGTTGATGGGTGTCTGGTCAGAGACATCAAGAAATAACGCCGGAACATTAGTGCAGGCAGCTTCCA
CAGCAATGGCATCCTGGTCATCCAGCGGATAGTTAATGATCAGCCCACTGACGCGTTGCGCGAGAAGATT
GTGCACCGCCGCTTTACAGGCTTCGACGCCGCTTCGTTCTACCATCGACACCACCACGCTGGCACCCAGT
TGATCGGCGCGAGATTTAATCGCCGCGACAATTTGCGACGGCGCGTGCAGGGCCAGACTGGAGGTGGCAA
CGCCAATCAGCAACGACTGTTTGCCCGCCAGTTGTTGTGCCACGCGGTTGGGAATGTAATTCAGCTCCGC
CATCGCCGCTTCCACTTTTTCCCGCGTTTTCGCAGAAACGTGGCTGGCCTGGTTCACCACGCGGGAAACG
GTCTGATAAGAGACACCGGCATACTCTGCGACATCGTATAACGTTACTGGTTTCACATTCACCACCCTGA
ATTGACTCTCTTCCGGGCGCTATCATGCCATACCGCGAAAGGTTTTGCGCCATTCGATGGTGTCCGGGAT
CTCGACGCTCTCCCTTATGCGACTCCTGCATTAGGAAGCAGCCCAGTAGTAGGTTGAGGCCGTTGAGCAC
CGCCGCCGCAAGGAATGGTGCATGCAAGGAGATGGCGCCCAACAGTCCCCCGGCCACGGGGCCTGCCACC
ATACCCACGCCGAAACAAGCGCTCATGAGCCCGAAGTGGCGAGCCCGATCTTCCCCATCGGTGATGTCGG
CGATATAGGCGCCAGCAACCGCACCTGTGGCGCCGGTGATGCCGGCCACGATGCGTCCGGCGTAGAGGAT
CGAGATCTCGATCCCGCGAAATTAATACGACTCACTATAGGGGAATTGTGAGCGGATAACAATTCCCCTC
TAGAAATAATTTTGTTTAACTTTAAGAAGGAGATATACCATGGGCAGCAGCCATCATCATCATCATCACA
GCAGCGGCCTGGTGCCGCGCGGCAGCCATATGAATAAGCCTGTAACCGTTGATGAATCCCTTGCCCGTGA
ATTCGGGCTGACATCTGAGGAATACGGTCGTGTGCTGTCCATTATGGGCCGCACCCCCAGCCTGACAGAG
CTGGGCGTGTTCTCTGTGATGTGGTCGGAACACTGCTCCTACAAATCTTCCCGCAAGTGGCTGCGCACGC
TGCCAACCAAGGCGCCGTGGGTTATTCATGGCCCCGGTGAAAATGCTGGTGTGGTGGATATTGGGCAGGG
CTATGCCGCCATCTTCAAGATGGAAAGCCATAACCACCCATCCTTTATCGAACCCTATCAGGGTGCGGCC
ACGGGTGTGGGGGGCATTCTGCGCGATGTGTTCACCATGGGCGCACGCCCCATTGCCAACTTGAACGCCC
TGCGTTTTGGCAGCCCCGAAAACCCCGTTACCCGCCGCGTGATTGATGGCGTGGTGCGTGGTATTGGCGG
CTATGGCAACTGTGTTGGCGTGCCCACCGTAGGCGGGGAAATCAACTTCCACCCGGCCTATGATGGCAAC
CCGCTGGTAAACGCCATGACGGTTGGTTTGGCCCGTAAGGACCGTATCTTCCTTTCGGCTGCGGCAGGTG
TTGGCAACCCGGTTGTTTACGTGGGCTCCCGCACAGGGCGTGATGGCATTCATGGTGCCACCATGTCTTC
CGCCGAGTTTGATGAAGATGCCCTTTCCAAGCGCCCCACGGTACAGGTGGGTGACCCCTTTATTGAAAAG
CTTCTGATTGAAGCCTGTCTGGAACTGATGGCAACAGATGCCATTATCGCCATTCAGGACATGGGCGCTG
CGGGTCTGACATCTTCTTCCGTGGAAATGGCAGGCAAGGGCGGTGTGGGCATTGAGCTTGATCTGGATGC
CGTGCCCCAGCGTGAGCCGAACATGACGGCTTATGAAATGATGCTGTCTGAAAGCCAGGAACGCATGCTG
ATGGTGCTGCGCCCTGACCGGACAGACGTGGCCCGCAAGATCTTTGAAAAATGGGAACTGGATTTTGCCA
TTATTGGGCATCTGACAGATACCGGCCACATCGTCGTCAAGCACAAAGGACAGTTGGAAGCCGATATTCC
GCTGGACCCATTGGCAGAACAGGCCCCTATTTACGATCGGCCCGCAACACCACCCAAGGCGCCGGCTCCG
CTAGAAGGCGTGCATGCACCGCTTTCTTTGGATGCCACGTTACTGAAGCTGGTTGGTTCGCCAGATCTGG
CCTCCCGCGCATGGGTATGGAACCAGTATGACAGCACTGTAGGGGGGCAGACAGTCCGCCGTCCGGGTGC
TGCTGATGCTGCCATTGTGAAGGTGGAAGATACAGACATTGGTCTGGCCATCACCACAGATTGCACCCCG
CGTTACTGTCAGGCAGACCCCAAAACAGGTGGCGCACAAGCTGTTGCAGAAGCATGGCGTAACCTAACAG
CTACTGGCGCACGCCCGCTGGCCGTAACGGATAACCTGAACTTCGCCAACCCGGAAAAACCCGAAATCAT
GGGCCAGTTTGTGGCTGCGGTTGAAGGTATGGGGGAAGCCTGTACAGCGCTGGATTTCCCGGTCGTGAGC
GGCAACGTGTCTCTTTATAATGAAACACGAAACCCAGATGGCTCCACCACCGCCATTCTGCCCACACCCG
CCATTGGCGCCTTGGGCGTTCTGGATGATGTGAACAAGGCTGTTGGCCTTGGCATGCAGCCAGAATCTGA
CGTGGTGCTGATTGGTGAAACCAAGGGTGAGCTCGGCCAGACCATCTGGCTGCGTGAAATTCTGGGTCAG
GAAGCTGGTGCACCGCCGCCGGTCGATCTGGTTGCCGAAAAACGCAATGGTGACTTTGTACGCAGCGCCA
TTCTGGATGGCACCATTACCGCATGCCATGACATTGCTGACGGTGGCATTATGGTTGCCGCCGCAGAAAT
GGTGATGGCAAGTGGCATTGGATGTGAGCTGGAAAGCCCAGATTCCGGTATCCGGCCAGAAGCCTTCTGG
TTTGGTGAAGATCAGGCCCGCTATCTGGCTTGTGTAGCAAACGGCAAAGCCCTGTGCGAACGCGCTCAGG
CAGCTGGTGTGCCTGCACGCATTATTGCCCGCTCAGGCGGAAATGATTTGATTCTGCCCAGCGGCGTCAC
CATATCCGCAGCACGCCTAAAAACGGCCCATGAAGCATTTTTCCCGATGCTGATGGGCAACTAACTCGAG
CACCACCACCACCACCACTGAGATCCGGCTGCTAACAAAGCCCGAAAGGAAGCTGAGTTGGCTGCTGCCA
CCGCTGAGCAATAACTAGCATAACCCCTTGGGGCCTCTAAACGGGTCTTGAGGGGTTTTTTGCTGAAAGG
AGGAACTATATCCGGAT
