>Addgene plasmid #72538 | pJK622 | addgene partial sequence | sequence record 135984 | T7 5'-TAATACGACTCACTATAGGG-3'
AATAATTTTGTTTAACTTTAAGAAGGAGATATACCATGGGCAGCAGCCATCATCATCATCATCACAGCAG
CGGCCTGGTGCCGCGCGGCAGCCATATGAATAAGCCTGTAACCGTTGATGAATCCCTTGCCCGTGAATTC
GGGCTGACATCTGAGGAATACGGTCGTGTGCTGTCCATTATGGGCCGCACCCCCAGCCTGACAGAGCTGG
GCGTGTTCTCTGTGATGTGGTCGGAACACTGCTCCTACAAATCTTCCCGCAAGTGGCTGCGCACGCTGCC
AACCAAGGCGCCGTGGGTTATTCATGGCCCCGGTGAAAATGCTGGTGTGGTGGATATTGGGCAGGGCTAT
GCCGCCATCTTCAAGATGGAAAGCCATAACCACCCATCCTTTATCGAACCCTATCAGGGTGCGGCCACGG
GTGTGGGGGGCATTCTGCGCGATGTGTTCACCATGGGCGCACGCCCCATTGCCAACTTGAACGCCCTGCG
TTTTGGCAGCCCCGAAAACCCCGTTACCCGCCGCGTGATTGATGGCGTGGTGCGTGGTATTGGCGGCTAT
GGCAACTGTGTTGGCGTGCCCACCGTAGGCGGGGAAATCAACTTCCACCCGGCCTATGATGGCAACCCGC
TGGTAAACGCCATGACGGTTGGTTTGGCCCGTAAGGACCGTATCTTCCTTTCGGCTGCGGCAGGTGTTGG
CAACCCGGTTGTTTACGTGGGCTCCCGCACAGGGCGTGATGGCATTCATGGTGCCACCATGTCTTCCGCC
GAGTTTGATGAAGATGCCCTTTCCAAGCGCCCCACGGTACAGGTGGGTGACCCCTTTATTGAAAAGCTTC
TGATTGAAGCCTGTCTGGAACTGATGGCAACAGATGCCATTATCGCCATTCAGGACATGGGCGCTGCGGG
TCTGACATCTTCTTCCGTGGAAATGGCAGGCAAGGGCGGTGTGGGCATTGAGCTTGATCTGGATGCCGTG
CCCCAGCGTGAGCCGAACATGACGGCTTATGAAATGATGCTGTCTGAAAGCCAGGA
