>Addgene plasmid #72538 | pJK622 | addgene partial sequence | sequence record 135985 | T7term 5'-GCTAGTTATTGCTCAGCGG-3'
GGGCTTTGTTAGCAGCCGGATCTCAGTGGTGGTGGTGGTGGTGCTCGAGTTAGTTGCCCATCAGCATCGG
GAAAAATGCTTCATGGGCCGTTTTTAGGCGTGCTGCGGATATGGTGACGCCGCTGGGCAGAATCAAATCA
TTTCCGCCTGAGCGGGCAATAATGCGTGCAGGCACACCAGCTGCCTGAGCGCGTTCGCACAGGGCTTTGC
CGTTTGCTACACAAGCCAGATAGCGGGCCTGATCTTCACCAAACCAGAAGGCTTCTGGCCGGATACCGGA
ATCTGGGCTTTCCAGCTCACATCCAATGCCACTTGCCATCACCATTTCTGCGGCGGCAACCATAATGCCA
CCGTCAGCAATGTCATGGCATGCGGTAATGGTGCCATCCAGAATGGCGCTGCGTACAAAGTCACCATTGC
GTTTTTCGGCAACCAGATCGACCGGCGGCGGTGCACCAGCTTCCTGACCCAGAATTTCACGCAGCCAGAT
GGTCTGGCCGAGCTCACCCTTGGTTTCACCAATCAGCACCACGTCAGATTCTGGCTGCATGCCAAGGCCA
ACAGCCTTGTTCACATCATCCAGAACGCCCAAGGCGCCAATGGCGGGTGTGGGCAGAATGGCGGTGGTGG
AGCCATCTGGGTTTCGTGTTTCATTATAAAGAGACACGTTGCCGCTCACGACCGGGAAATCCAGCGCTGT
ACAGGCTTCCCCCATACCTTCAACCGCAGCCACAAACTGGCCCATGATTTCGGGTTTTTCCGGGTTGGCG
AAGTTCAGGTTATCCGTTACGGCCAGCGGGCGTGCGCCAGTAGCTGTTAGGTTACGCCATGCTTCTGCAA
CAGCTTGTGCGCCACCTGTTTTGGGGTCTGCCTGACAGTAACGCGGGGTGCAATCTGTGGTGATGGCCAG
ACCAATGTCTGTATCTTCCACCTTCACAATGGCAGCATCAGCAGCACCCGGACGGCGGACTGTCTGCCCC
CCTACAGTGCTGTCATACTGGTTCCATACCCATGCGCGGGAGGCCAGATCTGGCGAACCAACCAGCTTCA
GTAACGTGGCATCCAAAGAAAGCGGTGCATGCACGCCTTCTA
